>Addgene plasmid #85539 | FgH1tUTG_hup53_Ex5 | addgene full sequence | sequence record 169843 | Addgene NGS Result
TCGACGGATCGGGAGATCTCCCGATCCCCTATGGTGCACTCTCAGTACAATCTGCTCTGATGCCGCATAG
TTAAGCCAGTATCTGCTCCCTGCTTGTGTGTTGGAGGTCGCTGAGTAGTGCGCGAGCAAAATTTAAGCTA
CAACAAGGCAAGGCTTGACCGACAATTGCATGAAGAATCTGCTTAGGGTTAGGCGTTTTGCGCTGCTTCG
CGATGTACGGGCCAGATATACGCGTTGACATTGATTATTGACTAGTTATTAATAGTAATCAATTACGGGG
TCATTAGTTCATAGCCCATATATGGAGTTCCGCGTTACATAACTTACGGTAAATGGCCCGCCTGGCTGAC
CGCCCAACGACCCCCGCCCATTGACGTCAATAATGACGTATGTTCCCATAGTAACGCCAATAGGGACTTT
CCATTGACGTCAATGGGTGGAGTATTTACGGTAAACTGCCCACTTGGCAGTACATCAAGTGTATCATATG
CCAAGTACGCCCCCTATTGACGTCAATGACGGTAAATGGCCCGCCTGGCATTATGCCCAGTACATGACCT
TATGGGACTTTCCTACTTGGCAGTACATCTACGTATTAGTCATCGCTATTACCATGGTGATGCGGTTTTG
GCAGTACATCAATGGGCGTGGATAGCGGTTTGACTCACGGGGATTTCCAAGTCTCCACCCCATTGACGTC
AATGGGAGTTTGTTTTGGCACCAAAATCAACGGGACTTTCCAAAATGTCGTAACAACTCCGCCCCATTGA
CGCAAATGGGCGGTAGGCGTGTACGGTGGGAGGTCTATATAAGCAGCGCGTTTTGCCTGTACTGGGTCTC
TCTGGTTAGACCAGATCTGAGCCTGGGAGCTCTCTGGCTAACTAGGGAACCCACTGCTTAAGCCTCAATA
AAGCTTGCCTTGAGTGCTTCAAGTAGTGTGTGCCCGTCTGTTGTGTGACTCTGGTAACTAGAGATCCCTC
AGACCCTTTTAGTCAGTGTGGAAAATCTCTAGCAGTGGCGCCCGAACAGGGACTTGAAAGCGAAAGGGAA
ACCAGAGGAGCTCTCTCGACGCAGGACTCGGCTTGCTGAAGCGCGCACGGCAAGAGGCGAGGGGCGGCGA
CTGGTGAGTACGCCAAAAATTTTGACTAGCGGAGGCTAGAAGGAGAGAGATGGGTGCGAGAGCGTCAGTA
TTAAGCGGGGGAGAATTAGATCGCGATGGGAAAAAATTCGGTTAAGGCCAGGGGGAAAGAAAAAATATAA
ATTAAAACATATAGTATGGGCAAGCAGGGAGCTAGAACGATTCGCAGTTAATCCTGGCCTGTTAGAAACA
TCAGAAGGCTGTAGACAAATACTGGGACAGCTACAACCATCCCTTCAGACAGGATCAGAAGAACTTAGAT
CATTATATAATACAGTAGCAACCCTCTATTGTGTGCATCAAAGGATAGAGATAAAAGACACCAAGGAAGC
TTTAGACAAGATAGAGGAAGAGCAAAACAAAAGTAAGACCACCGCACAGCAAGCGGCCGCTGATCTTCAG
ACCTGGAGGAGGAGATATGAGGGACAATTGGAGAAGTGAATTATATAAATATAAAGTAGTAAAAATTGAA
CCATTAGGAGTAGCACCCACCAAGGCAAAGAGAAGAGTGGTGCAGAGAGAAAAAAGAGCAGTGGGAATAG
GAGCTTTGTTCCTTGGGTTCTTGGGAGCAGCAGGAAGCACTATGGGCGCAGCGTCAATGACGCTGACGGT
ACAGGCCAGACAATTATTGTCTGGTATAGTGCAGCAGCAGAACAATTTGCTGAGGGCTATTGAGGCGCAA
CAGCATCTGTTGCAACTCACAGTCTGGGGCATCAAGCAGCTCCAGGCAAGAATCCTGGCTGTGGAAAGAT
ACCTAAAGGATCAACAGCTCCTGGGGATTTGGGGTTGCTCTGGAAAACTCATTTGCACCACTGCTGTGCC
TTGGAATGCTAGTTGGAGTAATAAATCTCTGGAACAGATTTGGAATCACACGACCTGGATGGAGTGGGAC
AGAGAAATTAACAATTACACAAGCTTAATACACTCCTTAATTGAAGAATCGCAAAACCAGCAAGAAAAGA
ATGAACAAGAATTATTGGAATTAGATAAATGGGCAAGTTTGTGGAATTGGTTTAACATAACAAATTGGCT
GTGGTATATAAAATTATTCATAATGATAGTAGGAGGCTTGGTAGGTTTAAGAATAGTTTTTGCTGTACTT
TCTATAGTGAATAGAGTTAGGCAGGGATATTCACCATTATCGTTTCAGACCCACCTCCCAACCCCGAGGG
GACCCGACAGGCCCGAAGGAATAGAAGAAGAAGGTGGAGAGAGAGACAGAGACAGATCCATTCGATTAGT
GAACGGATCGGCACTGCGTGCGCCAATTCTGCAGACAAATGGCAGTATTCATCCACAATTTTAAAAGAAA
AGGGGGGATTGGGGGGTACAGTGCAGGGGAAAGAATAGTAGACATAATAGCAACAGACATACAAACTAAA
GAATTACAAAAACAAATTACAAAAATTCAAAATTTTCGGGTTTATTACAGGGACAGCAGAGATCCAGTTT
GGTTAATTAACCATGGAATTCGAACGCTGACGTCATCAACCCGCTCCAAGGAATCGCGGGCCCAGTGTCA
CTAGGCGGGAACACCCAGCGCGCGTGCGCCCTGGCAGGAAGATGGCTGTGAGGGACAGGGGAGTGGCGCC
CTGCAATATTTGCATGTCGCTATGTGTTCTGGGAAATCACCATAAACGTGAAATGTCTTTGGATTTGGGA
ATCTTATAAGTCCCTATCAGTGATAGAGATTCCCGAGCGCTGCTCAGATAGCGAGTTTTAGAGCTAGAAA
TAGCAAGTTAAAATAAGGCTAGTCCGTTATCAACTTGAAAAAGTGGCACCGAGTCGGTGCTTTTTTTTTA
ATTAACCCGTGTCGGCTCCAGATCTGGCCTCCGCGCCGGGTTTTGGCGCCTCCCGCGGGCGCCCCCCTCC
TCACGGCGAGCGCTGCCACGTCAGACGAAGGGCGCAGCGAGCGTCCTGATCCTTCCGCCCGGACGCTCAG
GACAGCGGCCCGCTGCTCATAAGACTCGGCCTTAGAACCCCAGTATCAGCAGAAGGACATTTTAGGACGG
GACTTGGGTGACTCTAGGGCACTGGTTTTCTTTCCAGAGAGCGGAACAGGCGAGGAAAAGTAGTCCCTTC
TCGGCGATTCTGCGGAGGGATCTCCGTGGGGCGGTGAACGCCGATGATTATATAAGGACGCGCCGGGTGT
GGCACAGCTAGTTCCGTCGCAGCCGGGATTTGGGTCGCGGTTCTTGTTTGTGGATCGCTGTGATCGTCAC
TTGGTGAGTAGCGGGCTGCTGGGCTGGCCGGGGCTTTCGTGGCCGCCGGGCCGCTCGGTGGGACGGAAGC
GTGTGGAGAGACCGCCAAGGGCTGTAGTCTGGGTCCGCGAGCAAGGTTGCCCTGAACTGGGGGTTGGGGG
GAGCGCAGCAAAATGGCGGCTGTTCCCGAGTCTTGAATGGAAGACGCTTGTGAGGCGGGCTGTGAGGTCG
TTGAAACAAGGTGGGGGGCATGGTGGGCGGCAAGAACCCAAGGTCTTGAGGCCTTCGCTAATGCGGGAAA
GCTCTTATTCGGGTGAGATGGGCTGGGGCACCATCTGGGGACCCTGACGTGAAGTTTGTCACTGACTGGA
GAACTCGGTTTGTCGTCTGTTGCGGGGGCGGCAGTTATGGCGGTGCCGTTGGGCAGTGCACCCGTACCTT
TGGGAGCGCGCGCCCTCGTCGTGTCGTGACGTCACCCGTTCTGTTGGCTTATAATGCAGGGTGGGGCCAC
CTGCCGGTAGGTGTGCGGTAGGCTTTTCTCCGTCGCAGGACGCAGGGTTCGGGCCTAGGGTAGGCTCTCC
TGAATCGACAGGCGCCGGACCTCTGGTGAGGGGAGGGATAAGTGAGGCGTCAGTTTCTTTGGTCGGTTTT
ATGTACCTATCTTCTTAAGTAGCTGAAGCTCCGGTTTTGAACTATGCGCTCGGGGTTGGCGAGTGTGTTT
TGTGAAGTTTTTTAGGCACCTTTTGAAATGTAATCATTTGGGTCAATATGTAATTTTCAGTGTTAGACTA
GTAAATTGTCCGCTAAATTCTGGCCGTTTTTGGCTTTTTTGTTAGACGAAGCTTGGGCTGCAGGTCGACT
CTAGAGGATCCACCATGTCCAGACTGGACAAGAGCAAAGTCATCAACTCTGCCTTGGAGCTCCTGAATGA
AGTTGGCATTGAGGGCTTGACCACCAGGAAGCTGGCCCAGAAGCTGGGTGTGGAGCAGCCTACCCTGTAC
TGGCATGTGAAGAACAAGAGGGCTCTGCTTGATGCCCTGGCCATTGAGATGTTGGACAGGCACCACACCC
ACTTCTGCCCTCTGGAAGGGGAGTCCTGGCAGGACTTCCTGAGGAACAATGCCAAGAGCTTCAGATGTGC
CTTGCTCTCCCACCGGGATGGTGCCAAAGTTCACTTGGGCACCAGGCCTACAGAGAAGCAGTATGAGACC
CTGGAGAACCAGCTGGCATTCCTGTGCCAACAAGGCTTCTCCCTGGAAAATGCCTTGTATGCCCTCTCTG
CTGTGGGCCACTTCACCTTGGGCTGTGTGCTGGAGGACCAGGAGCACCAAGTTGCCAAGGAGGAGAGGGA
GACCCCCACCACTGACTCCATGCCACCACTGCTGCGGCAAGCTATTGAGTTGTTTGACCACCAAGGGGCT
GAGCCTGCATTCCTTTTTGGCCTGGAACTGATCATCTGTGGCCTGGAAAAGCAGCTGAAATGTGAGTCTG
GCTCTGGGTCCGGTGAGGGCAGAGGAAGTCTGCTAACATGCGGTGACGTCGAGGAGAATCCTGGCCCAAT
GGTGAGCAAGGGCGAGGAGCTGTTCACCGGGGTGGTGCCCATCCTGGTCGAGCTGGACGGCGACGTAAAC
GGCCACAAGTTCAGCGTGTCCGGCGAGGGCGAGGGCGATGCCACCTACGGCAAGCTGACCCTGAAGTTCA
TCTGCACCACCGGCAAGCTGCCCGTGCCCTGGCCCACCCTCGTGACCACCCTGACCTACGGCGTGCAGTG
CTTCAGCCGCTACCCCGACCACATGAAGCAGCACGACTTCTTCAAGTCCGCCATGCCCGAAGGCTACGTC
CAGGAGCGCACCATCTTCTTCAAGGACGACGGCAACTACAAGACCCGCGCCGAGGTGAAGTTCGAGGGCG
ACACCCTGGTGAACCGCATCGAGCTGAAGGGCATCGACTTCAAGGAGGACGGCAACATCCTGGGGCACAA
GCTGGAGTACAACTACAACAGCCACAACGTCTATATCATGGCCGACAAGCAGAAGAACGGCATCAAGGTG
AACTTCAAGATCCGCCACAACATCGAGGACGGCAGCGTGCAGCTCGCCGACCACTACCAGCAGAACACCC
CCATCGGCGACGGCCCCGTGCTGCTGCCCGACAACCACTACCTGAGCACCCAGTCCGCCCTGAGCAAAGA
CCCCAACGAGAAGCGCGATCACATGGTCCTGCTGGAGTTCGTGACCGCCGCCGGGATCACTCTCGGCATG
GACGAGCTGTACAAGTAAAGCGGCCGCGATCTACAATTCGATATCAAGCTTATCGATAATCAACCTCTGG
ATTACAAAATTTGTGAAAGATTGACTGGTATTCTTAACTATGTTGCTCCTTTTACGCTATGTGGATACGC
TGCTTTAATGCCTTTGTATCATGCTATTGCTTCCCGTATGGCTTTCATTTTCTCCTCCTTGTATAAATCC
TGGTTGCTGTCTCTTTATGAGGAGTTGTGGCCCGTTGTCAGGCAACGTGGCGTGGTGTGCACTGTGTTTG
CTGACGCAACCCCCACTGGTTGGGGCATTGCCACCACCTGTCAGCTCCTTTCCGGGACTTTCGCTTTCCC
CCTCCCTATTGCCACGGCGGAACTCATCGCCGCCTGCCTTGCCCGCTGCTGGACAGGGGCTCGGCTGTTG
GGCACTGACAATTCCGTGGTGTTGTCGGGGAAATCATCGTCCTTTCCTTGGCTGCTCGCCTGTGTTGCCA
CCTGGATTCTGCGCGGGACGTCCTTCTGCTACGTCCCTTCGGCCCTCAATCCAGCGGACCTTCCTTCCCG
CGGCCTGCTGCCGGCTCTGCGGCCTCTTCCGCGTCTTCGCCTTCGCCCTCAGACGAGTCGGATCTCCCTT
TGGGCCGCCTCCCCGCATCGAGACCTAGAAAAACATGGAGCAATCACAAGTAGCAATACAGCAGCTACCA
ATGCTGATTGTGCCTGGCTAGAAGCACAAGAGGAGGAGGAGGTGGGTTTTCCAGTCACACCTCAGGTACC
TTTAAGACCAATGACTTACAAGGCAGCTGTAGATCTTAGCCACTTTTTAAAAGAAAAGGGGGGACTGGAA
GGGCTAATTCACTCCCAACGAAGACAAGATATCCTTGATCTGTGGATCTACCACACACAAGGCTACTTCC
CTGATTGGCAGAACTACACACCAGGGCCAGGGATCAGATATCCACTGACCTTTGGATGGTGCTACAAGCT
AGTACCAGTTGAGCAAGAGAAGGTAGAAGAAGCCAATGAAGGAGAGAACACCCGCTTGTTACACCCTGTG
AGCCTGCATGGGATGGATGACCCGGAGAGAGAAGTATTAGAGTGGAGGTTTGACAGCCGCCTAGCATTTC
ATCACATGGCCCGAGAGCTGCATCCGGACTGTACTGGGTCTCTCTGGTTAGACCAGATCTGAGCCTGGGA
GCTCTCTGGCTAACTAGGGAACCCACTGCTTAAGCCTCAATAAAGCTTGCCTTGAGTGCTTCAAGTAGTG
TGTGCCCGTCTGTTGTGTGACTCTGGTAACTAGAGATCCCTCAGACCCTTTTAGTCAGTGTGGAAAATCT
CTAGCAGGGCCCGTTTAAACCCGCTGATCAGCCTCGACTGTGCCTTCTAGTTGCCAGCCATCTGTTGTTT
GCCCCTCCCCCGTGCCTTCCTTGACCCTGGAAGGTGCCACTCCCACTGTCCTTTCCTAATAAAATGAGGA
AATTGCATCGCATTGTCTGAGTAGGTGTCATTCTATTCTGGGGGGTGGGGTGGGGCAGGACAGCAAGGGG
GAGGATTGGGAAGACAATAGCAGGCATGCTGGGGATGCGGTGGGCTCTATGGCTTCTGAGGCGGAAAGAA
CCAGCTGGGGCTCTAGGGGGTATCCCC
[124 nt withheld, positions 7238-7361]
C
[91 nt withheld, positions 7363-7453]
A
[49 nt withheld, positions 7455-7503]
CCTTTGACGTTGGAGTCCACGTTCTTT
[37 nt withheld, positions 7531-7567]
ACCCTATCTCGGTCTATTCTTTTGATTTATAAGGGATTTTGCCGATTTCGGCCTATTGGTTAAAAAATGA
GCTGATTTAACAAAAATTTAACGCGAATTAATTCTGTGGAATGTGTGTCAGTTAGGGTGTGGAAAGTCCC
CAGGCTCCCCAGCAGGCAGAAGTATGCAAAGCATGCATCTCAATTAGTCAGCAACCAGGTGTGGAAAGTC
CCCAGGCTCCCCAGCAGGCAGAAGTATGCAAAGCATGCATCTCAATTAGTCAGCAACCATAGTCCCGCCC
CTAACTCCGCCCATCCCGCCCCTAACTCCGCCCAGTTCCGCCCATTCTCCGCCCCATGGCTGACTAATTT
TTTTTATTTATGCAGAGGCCGAGGCCGCCTCTGCCTCTGAGCTATTCCAGAAGTAGTGAGGAGGCTTTTT
TGGAGGCCTAGGCTTTTGCAAAAAGCTCCCGGGAGCTTGTATATCCATTTTCGGATCTGATCAGCACGTG
TTGACAATTAATCATCGGCATAGTATATCGGCATAGTATAATACGACAAGGTGAGGAACTAAACCATGGC
CAAGTTGACCAGTGCCGTTCCGGTGCTCACCGCGCGCGACGTCGCCGGAGCGGTCGAGTTCTGGACCGAC
CGGCTCGGGTTCTCCCGGGACTTCGTGGAGGACGACTTCGCCGGTGTGGTCCGGGACGACGTGACCCTGT
TCATCAGCGCGGTCCAGGACCAGGTGGTGCCGGACAACACCCTGGCCTGGGTGTGGGTGCGCGGCCTGGA
CGAGCTGTACGCCGAGTGGTCGGAGGTCGTGTCCACGAACTTCCGGGACGCCTCCGGGCCGGCCATGACC
GAGATCGGCGAGCAGCCGTGGGGGCGGGAGTTCGCCCTGCGCGACCCGGCCGGCAACTGCGTGCACTTCG
TGGCCGAGGAGCAGGACTGACACGTGCTACGAGATTTCGATTCCACCGCCGCCTTCTATGAAAGGTTGGG
CTTCGGAATCGTTTTCCGGGACGCCGGCTGGATGATCCTCCAGCGCGGGGATCTCATGCTGGAGTTCTTC
GCCCACCCCAACTTGTTTATTGCAGCTTATAATGGTTACAAATAAAGCAATAGCATCACAAATTTCACAA
ATAAAGCATTTTTTTCACTGCATTCTAGTTGTGGTTTGTCCAAACTCATCAATGTATCTTATCATGTCTG
TATACCGTCGACCTCTAGCTAGAGCTTGGCGTAATCATGGTCATAGCTGTTTCCTGTGTGAAATTGTTAT
CCGCTCACAATTCCACACAACATACGAGCCGGAAGCATAAAGTGTAAAGCCTGGGGTGCCTAATGAGTGA
GCTAACTCACATTAATTGCGTTGCGCTCACTGCCCGCTTTCCAGTCGGGAAACCTGTCGTGCCAGCTGCA
TTAATGAATCGGCCAACGCGCGGGGAGAGGCGGTTTGCGTATTGGGCGCTCTTCCGCTTCCTCGCTCACT
GACTCGCTGCGCTCGGTCGTTCGGCTGCGGCGAGCGGTATCAGCTCACTCAAAGGCGGTAATACGGTTAT
CCACAGAATCAGGGGATAACGCAGGAAAGAACATGTGAGCAAAAGGCCAGCAAAAGGCCAGGAACCGTAA
AAAGGCCGCGTTGCTGGCGTTTTTCCATAGGCTCCGCCCCCCTGACGAGCATCACAAAAATCGACGCTCA
AGTCAGAGGTGGCGAAACCCGACAGGACTATAAAGATACCAGGCGTTTCCCCCTGGAAGCTCCCTCGTGC
GCTCTCCTGTTCCGACCCTGCCGCTTACCGGATACCTGTCCGCCTTTCTCCCTTCGGGAAGCGTGGCGCT
TTCTCATAGCTCACGCTGTAGGTATCTCAGTTCGGTGTAGGTCGTTCGCTCCAAGCTGGGCTGTGTGCAC
GAACCCCCCGTTCAGCCCGACCGCTGCGCCTTATCCGGTAACTATCGTCTTGAGTCCAACCCGGTAAGAC
ACGACTTATCGCCACTGGCAGCAGCCACTGGTAACAGGATTAGCAGAGCGAGGTATGTAGGCGGTGCTAC
AGAGTTCTTGAAGTGGTGGCCTAACTACGGCTACACTAGAAGAACAGTATTTGGTATCTGCGCTCTGCTG
AAGCCAGTTACCTTCGGAAAAAGAGTTGGTAGCTCTTGATCCGGCAAACAAACCACCGCTGGTAGCGGTG
GTTTTTTTGTTTGCAAGCAGCAGATTACGCGCAGAAAAAAAGGATCTCAAGAAGATCCTTTGATCTTTTC
TACGGGGTCTGACGCTCAGTGGAACGAAAACTCACGTTAAGGGATTTTGGTCATGAGATTATCAAAAAGG
ATCTTCACCTAGATCCTTTTAAATTAAAAATGAAGTTTTAAATCAATCTAAAGTATATATGAGTAAACTT
GGTCTGACAGTTACCAATGCTTAATCAGTGAGGCACCTATCTCAGCGATCTGTCTATTTCGTTCATCCAT
AGTTGCCTGACTCCCCGTCGTGTAGATAACTACGATACGGGAGGGCTTACCATCTGGCCCCAGTGCTGCA
ATGATACCGCGAGACCCACGCTCACCGGCTCCAGATTTATCAGCAATAAACCAGCCAGCCGGAAGGGCCG
AGCGCAGAAGTGGTCCTGCAACTTTATCCGCCTCCATCCAGTCTATTAATTGTTGCCGGGAAGCTAGAGT
AAGTAGTTCGCCAGTTAATAGTTTGCGCAACGTTGTTGCCATTGCTACAGGCATCGTGGTGTCACGCTCG
TCGTTTGGTATGGCTTCATTCAGCTCCGGTTCCCAACGATCAAGGCGAGTTACATGATCCCCCATGTTGT
GCAAAAAAGCGGTTAGCTCCTTCGGTCCTCCGATCGTTGTCAGAAGTAAGTTGGCCGCAGTGTTATCACT
CATGGTTATGGCAGCACTGCATAATTCTCTTACTGTCATGCCATCCGTAAGATGCTTTTCTGTGACTGGT
GAGTACTCAACCAAGTCATTCTGAGAATAGTGTATGCGGCGACCGAGTTGCTCTTGCCCGGCGTCAATAC
GGGATAATACCGCGCCACATAGCAGAACTTTAAAAGTGCTCATCATTGGAAAACGTTCTTCGGGGCGAAA
ACTCTCAAGGATCTTACCGCTGTTGAGATCCAGTTCGATGTAACCCACTCGTGCACCCAACTGATCTTCA
GCATCTTTTACTTTCACCAGCGTTTCTGGGTGAGCAAAAACAGGAAGGCAAAATGCCGCAAAAAAGGGAA
TAAGGGCGACACGGAAATGTTGAATACTCATACTCTTCCTTTTTCAATATTATTGAAGCATTTATCAGGG
TTATTGTCTCATGAGCGGATACATATTTGAATGTATTTAGAAAAATAAACAAATAGGGGTTCCGCGCACA
TTTCCCCGAAAAGTGCCACCTGACG
Features (pLannotate 1.2.2; 35 found; start..end, strand, type, name):
     30..82      -  misc_feature   bom (fragment): basis of mobility region from pBR322
    237..616     +  enhancer       CMV enhancer: human cytomegalovirus immediate early enhancer
    617..816     +  promoter       CMV promoter: human cytomegalovirus (CMV) immediate early promoter
    834..1014    +  LTR            5' LTR (truncated): truncated 5' long terminal repeat (LTR) from HIV-1
   1061..1186    +  misc_feature   HIV-1 Ψ: packaging signal of human immunodeficiency virus type 1
   1170..1533    +  CDS            HIV-1 gag (fragment): gag protein from human immunodeficiency virus 1; gag
   1679..1912    +  misc_feature   RRE: The Rev response element (RRE) of HIV-1 allows for Rev-dependent mRNA export from the nucleus to the cytoplasm.
   2289..2389    +  CDS            Rev (fragment): human immunodeficiency virus 1 (HIV-1) Rev protein; rev; enhances nuclear export of unspliced and incompletely spliced viral mRNAs
   2439..2556    +  misc_feature   cPPT/CTS: central polypurine tract and central termination sequence of HIV-1
   2612..2811    +  promoter       H1 promoter (fragment): human H1 RNA promoter
   2811..2831    +  promoter       PLtetO-1 promoter (fragment): modified phage lambda PL promoter with tet operator sites (Lutz and Bujard, 1997)
   2855..2930    +  misc_RNA       gRNA scaffold: guide RNA scaffold for the Streptococcus pyogenes CRISPR/Cas9 system
   2966..4177    +  promoter       UbC promoter: human ubiquitin C promoter
   4188..4211    -  misc_feature   MCS (fragment): pUC18/19 multiple cloning site
   4215..4835    +  CDS            tetR: TETR2_ECOLX - Experimental evidence at protein level: Swiss-Prot protein existence level 1. TetR is the repressor of the tetracycline resistance element; its N-terminal region forms a helix-turn-helix structure and binds DNA. Binding of tetracycline to TetR reduces the repressor affinity for the tetracycline resistance gene (tetA) promoter operator sites. From Escherichia coli.
   4899..5618    +  CDS            EGFP: the original enhanced GFP (Yang et al., 1996) mammalian codon-optimized
   5635..5658    +  misc_feature   MCS (fragment): pBluescript multiple cloning site
   5658..6246    +  misc_feature   WPRE: woodchuck hepatitis virus posttranscriptional regulatory element
   6171..6749    +  CDS            nef (fragment): NEF_HV112 - Experimental evidence at protein level: Swiss-Prot protein existence level 1. Extracellular Nef protein targets CD4(+) T-lymphocytes for apoptosis by interacting with CXCR4 surface receptors. From Human immunodeficiency virus type 1 group M subtype B (isolate PCV12) (HIV-1).
   6756..6936    +  LTR            5' LTR (truncated): truncated 5' long terminal repeat (LTR) from HIV-1
   6968..7192    +  polyA_signal   bGH poly(A) signal: bovine growth hormone polyadenylation signal
   7196..7217    +  promoter       SV40 promoter (fragment): SV40 enhancer and early promoter
   7238..7666    +  rep_origin     f1 ori (sequence partly withheld): f1 bacteriophage origin of replication; arrow indicates direction of (+) strand synthesis
   7680..8009    +  promoter       SV40 promoter: SV40 enhancer and early promoter
   8057..8104    +  promoter       EM7 promoter: synthetic bacterial promoter&nbsp
   8123..8497    +  CDS            BleoR: antibiotic-binding protein; Sh ble from Streptoalloteichus hindustanus; confers resistance to bleomycin, phleomycin, and Zeocin™
   8507..8632    +  CDS            ble (fragment): BLE_KLEPN - Experimental evidence at protein level: Swiss-Prot protein existence level 1. Binding protein with a strong affinity to the bleomycin family of antibiotics. Binds to CL990; an antimitotic-antibiotic compound. From Klebsiella pneumoniae.
   8627..8748    +  polyA_signal   SV40 poly(A) signal: SV40 polyadenylation signal
   8819..8841    -  protein_bind   lac operator (fragment): The lac repressor binds to the lac operator to inhibit transcription in E. coli. This inhibition can be relieved by adding lactose or isopropyl-β-D-thiogalactopyranoside (IPTG). lac repressor encoded by lacI
   8845..8875    -  promoter       lac promoter: promoter for the E. coli lac operon
   8890..8911    -  protein_bind   CAP binding site: CAP binding activates transcription in the presence of cAMP. E. coli catabolite activator protein
   8924..9016    -  CDS            lacI (fragment): lac repressor; lacI; The lac repressor binds to the lac operator to inhibit transcription in E. coli. This inhibition can be relieved by adding lactose or isopropyl-β-D-thiogalactopyranoside (IPTG).
   9199..9787    -  rep_origin     ori: high-copy-number ColE1/pMB1/pBR322/pUC origin of replication
   9958..10818   -  CDS            AmpR: β-lactamase; bla; confers resistance to ampicillin, carbenicillin, and related antibiotics
  10819..10923   -  promoter       AmpR promoter: bla
