[The description below was written by a language model from this plasmid's Addgene catalogue record and pLannotate feature annotations shown in this document.]
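Description:
FgH1tUTG_hup53_Ex5 is a lentiviral CRISPR vector of about 11 kb, built on the FUGW backbone, for inducible expression of a single guide RNA against human p53 (the name indicates exon 5) together with a GFP reporter. It is propagated in E. coli as a high-copy plasmid using a ColE1/pUC-type origin and ampicillin resistance. The backbone also carries an f1 origin and an SV40/EM7-driven bleomycin/Zeocin resistance cassette, which lies outside the LTRs and so is not part of the packaged genome.

The transfer cassette has a third-generation-style layout. A CMV enhancer/promoter is fused to a truncated HIV-1 5' LTR, followed by the Ψ packaging signal, RRE and cPPT/CTS, with a WPRE and a truncated 3' LTR closing the viral genome and a bGH polyadenylation signal downstream. Within it, the guide was cloned by restriction digestion into BsmBI sites, which were destroyed in the process, so that it sits between the H1t promoter and the S. pyogenes Cas9 gRNA scaffold. H1t is a human H1 RNA polymerase III promoter carrying a tet operator element. A separate human ubiquitin C promoter drives the Tet repressor (tetR) followed by EGFP. The short gap between the two coding sequences suggests a linker or self-cleaving peptide, but no such element is annotated.

TetR should bind the operator and keep guide transcription off until a tetracycline-class inducer releases it, while EGFP marks transduced cells for sorting or tracking. The vector does not encode Cas9, which must be supplied separately. The depositor notes that this p53 guide was used in published work on preclinical models of oesophageal adenocarcinoma.
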