Addgene plasmid #85539: FgH1tUTG_hup53_Ex5
Purpose: Inducible expression of guide RNA (hup53_Ex5) with fluorescent GFP reporter
Depositing lab: Marco Herold. Depositing organization: Walter and Eliza Hall Institute of Medical Research.
Backbone
  Vector backbone: FUGW
  Backbone manufacturer: David Baltimore
  Total vector size (bp): 10957
  Vector type: Mammalian Expression, Lentiviral, CRISPR
Growth in bacteria
  Bacterial resistance: Ampicillin, 100 μg/mL
  Growth temperature: 37°C
  Growth strain: NEB Stable
  Copy number: High Copy
Gene/Insert
  Gene/Insert name: hup53 Ex5
  gRNA/shRNA sequence: TCCCGAGCGCTGCTCAGATAGCGA
  Species: H. sapiens (human)
  Promoter: H1t
  Cloning method: Restriction Enzyme; 5′ cloning site BsmB1 (destroyed during cloning); 3′ cloning site BsmB1 (destroyed during cloning)
  Sequencing primers: 5′ CAGACATACAAACTAAAGAAT
Terms and licenses: Academic/Nonprofit Terms; Industry Terms: Not Available to Industry
Depositor comments: The human p53 Ex5 has been used in the following paper: Gut 2015 Oct;64(10):1506-16. doi: 10.1136/gutjnl-2015-309770. Epub 2015 Jul 17. APR-246 potently inhibits tumour growth and overcomes chemoresistance in preclinical models of oesophageal adenocarcinoma. Liu DS1, Read M1, Cullinane C2, Azar WJ3, Fennell CM4, Montgomery KG4, Haupt S5, Haupt Y5, Wiman KG6, Duong CP7, Clemons NJ1, Phillips WA8.
How to cite: FgH1tUTG_hup53_Ex5 was a gift from Marco Herold (Addgene plasmid # 85539 ; http://n2t.net/addgene:85539 ; RRID:Addgene_85539)
